>Addgene plasmid #246350 | pMXs-VP16-ZF37-2A-mCherry-WPRE_pKG2987 | addgene full sequence | sequence record 491514 | Addgene NGS Result
TTGAGATCCTTTTTTTCTGCGCGTAATCTGCTGCTTGCAAACAAAAAAACCACCGCTACCAGCGGTGGTT
TGTTTGCCGGATCAAGAGCTACCAACTCTTTTTCCGAAGGTAACTGGCTTCAGCAGAGCGCAGATACCAA
ATACTGTTCTTCTAGTGTAGCCGTAGTTAGGCCACCACTTCAAGAACTCTGTAGCACCGCCTACATACCT
CGCTCTGCTAATCCTGTTACCAGTGGCTGCTGCCAGTGGCGATAAGTCGTGTCTTACCGGGTTGGACTCA
AGACGATAGTTACCGGATAAGGCGCAGCGGTCGGGCTGAACGGGGGGTTCGTGCACACAGCCCAGCTTGG
AGCGAACGACCTACACCGAACTGAGATACCTACAGCGTGAGCTATGAGAAAGCGCCACGCTTCCCGAAGG
GAGAAAGGCGGACAGGTATCCGGTAAGCGGCAGGGTCGGAACAGGAGAGCGCACGAGGGAGCTTCCAGGG
GGAAACGCCTGGTATCTTTATAGTCCTGTCGGGTTTCGCCACCTCTGACTTGAGCGTCGATTTTTGTGAT
GCTCGTCAGGGGGGCGGAGCCTATGGAAAAACGCCAGCAACGCGGCCTTTTTACGGTTCCTGGCCTTTTG
CTGGCCTTTTGCTCACATGTTCTTTCCTGCGTTATCCCCTGATTCTGTGGATAACCGTATTACCGCCTTT
GAGTGAGCTGATACCGCTCGCCGCAGCCGAACGACCGAGCGCAGCGAGTCAGTGAGCGAGGAAGCGGAAG
AGCGCCCAATACGCAAACCGCCTCTCCCCGCGCGTTGGCCGATTCATTAATGCAACTATGGCCATTTAAT
GTAAATACTTAAGAAAAAAAACCAAATTAATTTTGATACATGCTGCATGTGAAAGACCCCCGCTGACGGG
TAGTCAATCACTCAGAGGAGACCCTCCCAAGGAACAGCGAGACCACAAGTCGGATGCAACTGCAAGAGGG
TTTATTGGATACACGGGTACCCGGGCGACTCAGTCAATCGGAGGACTGGCGCCCCGAGTGAGGGGTTGTG
GGCTCTTTTATTGAGCTCGGGGAGCAGAAGCGCGCGAACAGAAGCGAGAAGCGAACTGATTGGTTAGTTC
AAATAAGGCACAGGGTCATTTCAGGTCCTTGGGGCACCCTGGAAACATCTGATGGTTCTCTAGAAACTGC
TGAGGGCTGGACCGCATCTGGGGACCATCTGTTCTTGGCCCTGAGCCGGGGCAGGAACTGCTTACCACAG
ATATCCTGTTTGGCCCATATTCAGCTGTTCCATCTGTTCTTGGCCCTGAGCCGGGGCAGGAACTGCTTAC
CACAGATATCCTGTTTGGCCCATATTCAGCTGTTCCATCTGTTCCTGACCTTGATCTGAACTTCTCTATT
CTCAGTTATGTATTTTTCCATGCCTTGCAAAATGGCGTTACTTAAGCTAGCTTGCCAAACCTACAGGTGG
GGTCTTTCATTCCCCCCTTTTTCTGGAGACTAAATAAAATCTTTTATTTTATCGTCGACGGTATCGATGC
GGGGAGGCGGCCCAAAGGGAGATCCGACTCGTCTGAGGGCGAAGGCGAAGACGCGGAAGAGGCCGCAGAG
CCGGCAGCAGGCCGCGGGAAGGAAGGTCCGCTGGATTGAGGGCCGAAGGGACGTAGCAGAAGGACGTCCC
GCGCAGAATCCAGGTGGCAACACAGGCGAGCAGCCAAGGAAAGGACGATGATTTCCCCGACAACACCACG
GAATTGTCAGTGCCCAACAGCCGAGCCCCTGTCCAGCAGCGGGCAAGGCAGGCGGCGATGAGTTCCGCCG
TGGCAATAGGGAGGGGGAAAGCGAAAGTCCCGGAAAGGAGCTGACAGGTGGTGGCAATGCCCCAACCAGT
GGGGGTTGCGTCAGCAAACACAGTGCACACCACGCCACGTTGCCTGACAACGGGCCACAACTCCTCATAA
AGAGACAGCAACCAGGATTTATACAAGGAGGAGAAAATGAAAGCCATACGGGAAGCAATAGCATGATACA
AAGGCATTAAAGCAGCGTATCCACATAGCGTAAAAGGAGCAACATAGTTAAGAATACCAGTCAATCTTTC
ACAAATTTTGTAATCCAGAGGTTGATTATCGATAAGCTATCGAACCACTTTGTACAAGAAAGCTGGGTCT
AGATATCAGCGTAATACGGTTATCCACAGAATCAGGGGATAACGTTGTTATACCTTTCTCTTCTTTTTTG
GCAATTGCTTGTACAGCTCGTCCATGCCGCCGGTGGAGTGGCGGCCCTCGGCGCGTTCGTACTGTTCCAC
GATGGTGTAGTCCTCGTTGTGGGAGGTGATGTCCAACTTGATGTTGACGTTGTAGGCGCCGGGCAGCTGC
ACGGGCTTCTTGGCCTTGTAGGTGGTCTTGACCTCAGCGTCGTAGTGGCCGCCGTCCTTCAGCTTCAGCC
TCTGCTTGATCTCGCCCTTCAGGGCGCCGTCCTCGGGGTACATCCGCTCGGAGGAGGCCTCCCAGCCCAT
GGTCTTCTTCTGCATTACGGGGCCGTCGGAGGGGAAGTTGGTGCCGCGCAGCTTCACCTTGTAGATGAAC
TCGCCGTCCTGCAGGGAGGAGTCCTGGGTCACGGTCACCACGCCGCCGTCCTCGAAGTTCATCACGCGCT
CCCACTTGAAGCCCTCGGGGAAGGACAGCTTCAAGTAGTCGGGGATGTCGGCGGGGTGCTTCACGTAGGC
CTTGGAGCCGTACATGAACTGAGGGGACAGGATGTCCCAGGCGAAGGGCAGGGGGCCACCCTTGGTCACC
TTCAGCTTGGCGGTCTGGGTGCCCTCGTAGGGGCGGCCCTCGCCCTCGCCCTCGATCTCGAACTCGTGGC
CGTTCACGGAGCCCTCCATGTGCACCTTGAAGCGCATGAACTCCTTGATGATGGCCATGTTATCCTCCTC
GCCCTTGCTCACCATACTTCCTGGTGCAGGTCCAGGGTTCTCCTCCACGTCTCCAGCCTGCTTCAGCAGG
CTGAAGTTAGTAGCTCCGCTTCCAGATCCTCTCAGGTGGGTTTTTAGGTGTCTAGTCAATTGATCATGTC
TACTGAAGTTGCGCATGCATATTCGGCATTGGAATGGCTTCTCGCCGGTGTGCGTACGCAGATGCCTCCT
CAAATTAGCTCTATCGGAGAAATTTCGCATACAGATCCGACACTGAAACGGTTTTTCACCGGTATGAGTA
CGGGTATGTCTTTGCAAAATGAAATTTCTCGAAAAGTTCCGCATGCAAATGCGACACTGGAAGGGGCGCT
CCCCGGGTCTAGCTCCACCACCGTATTCGTCTATACCCAAGGCATCAGTAAACATCTGTTCAAATTCGAA
ATCGGCCATGTCCAAAGCACCGTATGGAGCTGAATCGTGTGGTGTGAAACCAGGTCCTGGTGAATCTCCA
TCTCCTAACATATCCAAGTCAAAATCGTCTAAGGCATCTGCATGTGCCATAGCTACGTCCTCACCGTCCA
AATGTAACTCATCACCTAAAGAAACATCGGTTGGTGGGGCCTGCAGTCCACCGTCGACGGGAACGCCATG
GATACCGACTTTGCGCTTTTTCTTAGGAGCCATTTTATCGTCATCGTCTTTGTAGTCAATATCGTGGTCC
TTGTAGTCGCCATCGTGATCCTTATAATCCATGGTGGCGGTGGCTCATTGGGATCCAAGCTTGAATTCAG
TAGTACCGGATCCAGTCGACTGAATTGGTTCCCATGGTGGAGCCTGCTTTTTTGTACAAACTTGTTTGAT
AGCTTATCGATACCGTCGATTAACTAGCTAGATCCGGCAGTCTAGAGGATGGTCCACCCCCGGGGTCGGC
AGCCTTCACGTGGGCGGCGTGTATCCAAGCTGCGATGCCGTCTACTTTGAGGGCGGTGGGGGTGGTCAGC
AGGACTGTGTAAGGTCCTTTCCAGCGAGGTTCTAGGTTCTTAGTCTGGTGTCGGCGGACCCACACTGTGT
CGCCGACTCGGTAAGGGTGAGGTACCACCGGTCGGTCCAGTTGTTCTTGGTAGGCTGCCGCCAGAGGTCT
CCAGACTTCGTGCTGGACTAAGTAGAGAGCCTGTAAGTGAGCTTGGAGAGAGGGGCTGTTAGTAACTCTT
GTCATGTCAGGGTCAGGGAAGTTTACAAGGGGCGGGGGTGCCCCATATAAGATCTCATATGGCCATATGG
GGGCGCCTAGAGAAGGAGTGAGGGCTGGATAAAGGGAGGATCGAGGCGGGGTCGAACGAGGAGGTTCAAG
GGGGAGAGACGGGGCGGATGGAGGAAGAGGAGGCGGAGGCTTAGGGTGTACAAAGGGCTTGACCCAGGGA
GGGGGGTCAAAAGCCAAGGCTTCCCAGGTCACGATGTAGGGGACCTGGTCTGGGTGTCCATGCGGGCCAG
GTGAAAAGACCTTGATCTTAACCTGGGTGATGAGGTCTCGGTTAAAGGTGCCGTCTCGCGGCCATCCGAC
GTTAAAGGTTGGCCATTCTGCAGAGCAGAAGGTAACCCAACGTCTCTTCTTGACATCTACCGACTGGTTG
TGAGCGATCCGCTCGACATCTTTCCAGTGACCTAAGGTCAAACTTAAGGGAGTGGTAACAGTCTGGCCCT
AATTTTCAGACAAATACAGAAACACAGTCAGACAGAGACAACACAGAACGATGCTGCAGCAGACAAGACG
CGCGGCGCGGCTTCGGTCCCAAACCGAAAGCAAAAATTCAGACGGAGGCGGGAACTGTTTTAGGTTCTCG
TCTCCTACCAGAACCACATATCCCTCCTATTAGGGGGGTGCACCAAAGAGTCCAAAACGATCGGGATTTT
TGGACTCAGGTCGGGCCACAAAAACGGCCCCCGAAGTCCCTGGGACGTCTCCCAGGGTTGCGGCCGGGTG
TTCCGAACTCGTCAGTTCCACCACGGGTCCGCCAGATACAGAGCTAGTTAGCTAACTAGTACCGACGCAG
GCGCATAAAATCAGTCATAGACACTAGACAATCGGACAGACACAGATAAGTTGCTGGCCAGCTTACCTCC
CGGTGGTGGGTCGGTGGTCCCTGGGCAGGGGTCTCCCGATCCCGGACGAGCCCCCAAATGAAAGACCCCC
GCTGACGGGTAGTCAATCACTCAGAGGAGACCCTCCCAAGGAACAGCGAGACCACAAGTCGGATGCAACT
GCAAGAGGGTTTATTGGATACACGGGTACCCGGGCGACTCAGTCAATCGGAGGACTGGCGCGCCGAGTGA
GGGGTTGTGGGCTCTTTTATTGAGCTCGGGGAGCAGAAGCGCGCGAACAGAAGCGAGAAGCGAACTGATT
GGTTAGTTCAAATAAGGCACAGGGTCATTTCAGGTCCTTGGGGCACCCTGGAAACATCTGATGGTTCTCT
AGAAACTGCTGAGGGCTGGACCGCATCTGGGGACCATCTGTTCTTGGCCCTGAGCCGGGGCAGGAACTGC
TTACCACAGATATCCTGTTTGGCCCATATTCAGCTGTTCCATCTGTTCTTGGCCCTGAGCCGGGGCAGGA
ACTGCTTACCACAGATATCCTGTTTGGCCCATATTCAGCTGTTCCATCTGTTCCTGACCTTGATCTGAAC
TTTTCTATTCTCAGTTATGTATTTTTCCATGCCTTGCAAAATGGCGTTACTTAAGCTAGCTTGCCAAACC
TACAGGTGGGGTCTTTCATTATGCAGGTGGCACTTTTCGGGGAAATGTGCGCGGAACCCCTATTTGTTTA
TTTTTCTAAATACATTCAAATATGTATCCGCTCATGAGACAATAACCCTGATAAATGCTTCAATAATATT
GAAAAAGGAAGAGTATGAGTATTCAACATTTCCGTGTCGCCCTTATTCCCTTTTTTGCGGCATTTTGCCT
TCCTGTTTTTGCTCACCCAGAAACGCTGGTGAAAGTAAAAGATGCTGAAGATCAGTTGGGTGCACGAGTG
GGTTACATCGAACTGGATCTCAACAGCGGTAAGATCCTTGAGAGTTTTCGCCCCGAAGAACGTTTTCCAA
TGATGAGCACTTTTAAAGTTCTGCTATGTGGCGCGGTATTATCCCGTATTGACGCCGGGCAAGAGCAACT
CGGTCGCCGCATACACTATTCTCAGAATGACTTGGTTGAGTACTCACCAGTCACAGAAAAGCATCTTACG
GATGGCATGACAGTAAGAGAATTATGCAGTGCTGCCATAACCATGAGTGATAACACTGCGGCCAACTTAC
TTCTGACAACGATCGGAGGACCGAAGGAGCTAACCGCTTTTTTGCACAACATGGGGGATCATGTAACTCG
CCTTGATCGTTGGGAACCGGAGCTGAATGAAGCCATACCAAACGACGAGCGTGACACCACGATGCCTGTA
GCAATGGCAACAACGTTGCGCAAACTATTAACTGGCGAACTACTTACTCTAGCTTCCCGGCAACAATTAA
TAGACTGGATGGAGGCGGATAAAGTTGCAGGACCACTTCTGCGCTCGGCCCTTCCGGCTGGCTGGTTTAT
TGCTGATAAATCTGGAGCCGGTGAGCGTGGGTCTCGCGGTATCATTGCAGCACTGGGGCCAGATGGTAAG
CCCTCCCGTATCGTAGTTATCTACACGACGGGGAGTCAGGCAACTATGGATGAACGAAATAGACAGATCG
CTGAGATAGGTGCCTCACTGATTAAGCATTGGTAACTGTCAGACCAAGTTTACTCATATATACTTTAGAT
TGATTTGCGGCCGGCCGCAAAAGGATCTAGGTGAAGATCCTTTTTGATAATCTCATGACCAAAATCCCTT
AACGTGAGTTTTCGTTCCACTGAGCGTCAGACCCCGTAGAAAAGATCAAAGGATCTTC
Features (pLannotate 1.2.2; 20 found; start..end, strand, type, name):
      1..589     +  rep_origin     ori: high-copy-number ColE1/pMB1/pBR322/pUC origin of replication
    772..824     +  CDS            lacI (fragment): lac repressor; lacI; The lac repressor binds to the lac operator to inhibit transcription in E. coli. This inhibition can be relieved by adding lactose or isopropyl-β-D-thiogalactopyranoside (IPTG).
    890..1359    -  LTR            LTR: long terminal repeat from Moloney murine leukemia virus
   1360..1481    -  LTR            3' LTR (ΔU3) (fragment): self-inactivating 3' long terminal repeat (LTR) from Moloney murine leukemia virus
   1539..2127    -  misc_feature   WPRE: woodchuck hepatitis virus posttranscriptional regulatory element
   2144..2168    +  protein_bind   attB2: mutant version of attB; recombination site for the Gateway® BP reaction BP Clonase™
   2181..2212    -  rep_origin     RSF ori (fragment): Plasmids containing the RSF 1030 origin of replication can be propagated in E. coli cells that contain additional plasmids with compatible origins.
   2221..2241    -  CDS            SV40 NLS: nuclear localization signal of SV40 (simian virus 40) large T antigen
   2248..2955    -  CDS            mCherry: mCherry is a basic (constitutively fluorescent) red fluorescent protein published in 2004, derived from Discosoma sp.. It is reported to be a very rapidly-maturing monomer with low acid sensitivity.
   3307..3540    -  CDS            VP16_HHV11 (fragment): Experimental evidence at protein level: Swiss-Prot protein existence level 1. May play a role in the aggregation of tegument proteins around nucleocapsids during virus morphogenesis. From Human herpesvirus 1 (strain 17) (HHV-1) (Human herpes simplex virus 1).
   3604..3627    -  CDS            3xFLAG (fragment): three tandem FLAG® epitope tags
   3751..3775    -  protein_bind   attB1: mutant version of attB; recombination site for the Gateway® BP reaction BP Clonase™
   3781..3799    +  misc_feature   MCS (fragment): pBluescript multiple cloning site
   3818..4192    -  misc_feature   pol region: Moloney murine leukemia virus (MMLV) pol region containing the splice acceptor site
   4202..4618    -  CDS            gag (truncated): truncated Moloney murine leukemia virus (MMLV) gag gene lacking the start codon
   4695..4783    -  misc_feature   MESV Ψ (fragment): packaging signal of murine embryonic stem cell virus
   4835..5034    -  misc_feature   MMLV Ψ: packaging signal of Moloney murine leukemia virus (MMLV)
   5097..5690    -  LTR            LTR: long terminal repeat from Moloney murine leukemia virus
   5720..5824    +  promoter       AmpR promoter: bla
   5825..6685    +  CDS            AmpR: β-lactamase; bla; confers resistance to ampicillin, carbenicillin, and related antibiotics
