[The description below was written by a language model from this plasmid's Addgene catalogue record and pLannotate feature annotations shown in this document.]
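Description:
pMXs-VP16-ZF37-2A-mCherry-WPRE_pKG2987 is a 6.8 kb Moloney murine leukemia virus-based retroviral transfer plasmid built on the pMXs-gw backbone, intended for producing gammaretrovirus that delivers a synthetic zinc-finger activator (ZFa) into mammalian cells. In bacteria it replicates from a high-copy ColE1/pUC-type origin and is selected with ampicillin through the bla gene and its promoter. The proviral portion lies on the opposite strand to these elements and comprises a 5' MMLV LTR, the packaging signal (annotated as MMLV Ψ with an adjacent MESV Ψ fragment), a truncated gag lacking its start codon, and a pol segment carrying the splice acceptor. Together these allow the genomic RNA to be encapsidated when gag, pol and env are supplied in trans. No internal promoter is annotated, so expression of the insert appears to be driven from the 5' LTR, as is typical of pMXs vectors.

The payload was inserted by Gateway cloning and sits between attB1 and attB2 sites. It encodes a single open reading frame beginning with a FLAG-type epitope fragment and the herpes simplex virus VP16 transactivation domain. The ZF37 zinc-finger DNA-binding array and the 2A peptide named in the record presumably occupy the unannotated gap before mCherry. mCherry carries a C-terminal SV40 nuclear localization signal, so transduced cells are marked by nuclear red fluorescence while the 2A element separates reporter from activator. A WPRE downstream of the cassette enhances transcript stability and expression, followed by the 3' LTR. Short lacI, RSF ori and MCS hits are likely incidental annotation fragments. The construct is used to supply a VP16-ZF37 transcriptional activator for driving synthetic promoters containing cognate binding sites, in work on tuning transgene expression.
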