Addgene plasmid #246350: pMXs-VP16-ZF37-2A-mCherry-WPRE_pKG2987
Purpose: ZFa Retrovirus expressing VP16-ZF37-2A-mCherry
Depositing lab: Kate Galloway. Depositing organization: Massachusetts Institute of Technology. Publication: Programmable promoter editing for precise control of transgene expression. Kabaria SR, Bae Y, Ehmann ME, Lende-Dorn BA, Beitz AM, Peterman EL, Love KS, Ploessl DS, Galloway KE. Nat Biotechnol. 2025 Oct 13. doi: 10.1038/s41587-025-02854-y. PubMed 41083901.
Backbone
  Vector backbone: pMXs-gw
  Vector type: Mammalian Expression, Retroviral
Growth in bacteria
  Bacterial resistance: Ampicillin, 100 μg/mL
  Growth temperature: 30°C
  Growth strain: NEB Stable
  Copy number: High Copy
Gene/Insert
  Gene/Insert name: VP16-ZF37-2A-mCherry
  Species: Synthetic
  Mutation: none
  Cloning method: Gateway Cloning
Resource information
  A portion of this plasmid was derived from a plasmid made by: Addgene #138759
Terms and licenses: Academic/Nonprofit Terms; Industry Terms: Not Available to Industry
Depositor comments: Please visit https://doi.org/10.1101/2024.06.19.599813 for bioRxiv preprint.
How to cite: pMXs-VP16-ZF37-2A-mCherry-WPRE_pKG2987 was a gift from Kate Galloway (Addgene plasmid # 246350 ; http://n2t.net/addgene:246350 ; RRID:Addgene_246350)
